Addgene plasmid #84234: Osa-pCAMBIA-1301-STTM1861
Purpose: Disturb the expression of miR1861 in rice
Depositing lab: Guiliang Tang. Depositing organization: Michigan Technological University. Publication: Effective small RNA destruction by the expression of a short tandem target mimic in Arabidopsis. Yan J, Gu Y, Jia X, Kang W, Pan S, Tang X, Chen X, Tang G. Plant Cell. 2012 Feb;24(2):415-27. doi: 10.1105/tpc.111.094144. Epub 2012 Feb 17. PubMed 22345490.
Backbone
  Vector backbone: pCAMBIA-1301
  Backbone manufacturer: CAMBIA Company
  Backbone size w/o insert (bp): 11827
  Vector type: Bacterial Expression, Yeast Expression, Plant Expression
  Selectable markers: Hygromycin
Growth in bacteria
  Bacterial resistance: Chloramphenicol and Kanamycin, 25 & 50 μg/mL
  Growth temperature: 37°C
  Growth strain: DH5alpha
  Copy number: Unknown
Gene/Insert
  Gene/Insert name: miR1861 (alt name: Osa-miR1861)
  Species: Rice
  GenBank ID: miRBase (MI0008247-MI0008260, MI00026006)
  Promoter: 2x35S
  Cloning method: Restriction Enzyme; 5′ cloning site PacI (unknown if destroyed); 3′ cloning site PacI (unknown if destroyed)
  Sequencing primers: 5′ 35S promoter; 3′ AGGTTTAGTCGTCTCGTGTCTG
Terms and licenses: Academic/Nonprofit Terms; Industry Terms: Not Available to Industry
Depositor comments: This plasmid used to disturb miR1861’s expression by STTM method invented by Dr. Guiliang Tang’s Lab in Michigan Technological University (Plant cell, 2012), Houghton, MI, USA. The method used to construct this plasmid refers to Tang et al., (Methods, 2012) with minor revision. The STTM sequence in this plasmid may contain discrepancies compared to the reference sequence(s). According to the depositing lab, these mutations should not affect plasmid function. For additional published information regarding this plasmid, please see https://www.cell.com/molecular-plant/pdf/S1674-2052(18)30275-2.pdf?_returnURL=https%3A%2F%2Flinkinghub.elsevier.com%2Fretrieve%2Fpii%2FS1674205218302752%3Fshowall%3Dtrue#
How to cite: Osa-pCAMBIA-1301-STTM1861 was a gift from Guiliang Tang (Addgene plasmid # 84234 ; http://n2t.net/addgene:84234 ; RRID:Addgene_84234)
