[The description below was written by a language model from this plasmid's Addgene catalogue record.]
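Description:
Osa-pCAMBIA-1301-STTM1861 is a plant expression construct built on the pCAMBIA-1301 backbone (about 11.8 kb without insert), a binary vector of the type generally used for Agrobacterium-mediated plant transformation. The record lists it as being propagated in E. coli under combined chloramphenicol and kanamycin selection, with hygromycin as the selectable marker for transformed plant tissue. Copy number is recorded as unknown, and no feature table is provided, so origins of replication, T-DNA borders and any reporter carried by the backbone are not documented here. The catalogue also tags the vector as bacterial and yeast expression, but the stated purpose concerns rice only.

The payload is a short tandem target mimic (STTM) directed against the rice microRNA miR1861 (Osa-miR1861), inserted at a PacI site and driven by a doubled 35S promoter (2x35S), a strong constitutive promoter widely used in plants. In the STTM approach, the transcribed RNA carries two non-cleavable mimic binding sites for the target microRNA joined by a short spacer. These sites sequester the small RNA and trigger its degradation, lowering its functional level and relieving repression of its natural targets. The construct is therefore a loss-of-function tool for studying the role of miR1861 in rice. The depositor notes that the STTM sequence may differ somewhat from the reference sequences, but that these discrepancies are not expected to affect function. The exact design of the mimic sites and spacer is not given in the record.
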