>Addgene plasmid #84234 | Osa-pCAMBIA-1301-STTM1861 | depositor partial sequence | sequence record 160782 | Backbone sequence
GATCTGAGGGTAAATTTCTAGTTTTTCTCCTTCATTTTCTTGGTTAGGACCCTTTTCTCTTTTTATTTTT
TTGAGCTTTGATCTTTCTTTAAACTGATCTATTTTTTAATTGATTGGTTATGGTGTAAATATTACATAGC
TTTAACTGATAATCTGATTACTTTATTTCGTGTGTCTATGATGATGATGATAGTTACAGAACCGACGACT
CGTCCGTCCTGTAGAAACCCCAACCCGTGAAATCAAAAAACTCGACGGCCTGTGGGCATTCAGTCTGGAT
CGCGAAAACTGTGGAATTGATCAGCGTTGGTGGGAAAGCGCGTTACAAGAAAGCCGGGCAATTGCTGTGC
CAGGCAGTTTTAACGATCAGTTCGCCGATGCAGATATTCGTAATTATGCGGGCAACGTCTGGTATCAGCG
CGAAGTCTTTATACCGAAAGGTTGGGCAGGCCAGCGTATCGTGCTGCGTTTCGATGCGGTCACTCATTAC
GGCAAAGTGTGGGTCAATAATCAGGAAGTGATGGAGCATCAGGGCGGCTATACGCCATTTGAAGCCGATG
TCACGCCGTATGTTATTGCCGGGAAAAGTGTACGTATCACCGTTTGTGTGAACAACGAACTGAACTGGCA
GACTATCCCGCCGGGAATGGTGATTACCGACGAAAACGGCAAGAAAAAGCAGTCTTACTTCCATGATTTC
TTTAACTATGCCGGAATCCATCGCAGCGTAATGCTCTACACCACGCCGAACACCTGGGTGGACGATATCA
CCGTGGTGACGCATGTCGCGCAAGACTGTAACCACGCGTCTGTTGACTGGCAGGTGGTGGCCAATGGTGA
TGTCAGCGTTGAACTGCGTGATGCGGATCAACAGGTGGTTGCAACTGGACAAGGCACTAGCGGGACTTTG
CAAGTGGTGAATCCGCACCTCTGGCAACCGGGTGAAGGTTATCTCTATGAACTCGAAGTCACAGCCAAAA
GCCAGACAGAGTCTGATATCTACCCGCTTCGCGTCGGCATCCGGTCAGTGGCAGTGAAGGGCCAACAGTT
CCTGATTAACCACAAACCGTTCTACTTTACTGGCTTTGGTCGTCATGAAGATGCGGACTTACGTGGCAAA
GGATTCGATAACGTGCTGATGGTGCACGACCACGCATTAATGGACTGGATTGGGGCCAACTCCTACCGTA
CCTCGCATTACCCTTACGCTGAAGAGATGCTCGACTGGGCAGATGAACATGGCATCGTGGTGATTGATGA
AACTGCTGCTGTCGGCTTTCAGCTGTCTTTAGGCATTGGTTTCGAAGCGGGCAACAAGCCGAAAGAACTG
TACAGCGAAGAGGCAGTCAACGGGGAAACTCAGCAAGCGCACTTACAGGCGATTAAAGAGCTGATAGCGC
GTGACAAAAACCACCCAAGCGTGGTGATGTGGAGTATTGCCAACGAACCGGATACCCGTCCGCAAGGTGC
ACGGGAATATTTCGCGCCACTGGCGGAAGCAACGCGTAAACTCGACCCGACGCGTCCGATCACCTGCGTC
AATGTAATGTTCTGCGACGCTCACACCGATACCATCAGCGATCTCTTTGATGTGCTGTGCCTGAACCGTT
ATTACGGATGGTATGTCCAAAGCGGCGATTTGGAAACGGCAGAGAAGGTACTGGAAAAAGAACTTCTGGC
CTGGCAGGAGAAACTGCATCAGCCGATTATCATCACCGAATACGGCGTGGATACGTTAGCCGGGCTGCAC
TCAATGTACACCGACATGTGGAGTGAAGAGTATCAGTGTGCATGGCTGGATATGTATCACCGCGTCTTTG
ATCGCGTCAGCGCCGTCGTCGGTGAACAGGTATGGAATTTCGCCGATTTTGCGACCTCGCAAGGCATATT
GCGCGTTGGCGGTAACAAGAAAGGGATCTTCACTCGCGACCGCAAACCGAAGTCGGCGGCTTTTCTGCTG
CAAAAACGCTGGACTGGCATGAACTTCGGTGAAAAACCGCAGCAGGGAGGCAAACAAGCTAGCCACCACC
ACCACCACCACGTGTGAATTACAGGTGACCAGCTCGAATTTCCCCGATCGTTCAAACATTTGGCAATAAA
GTTTCTTAAGATTGAATCCTGTTGCCGGTCTTGCGATGATTATCATATAATTTCTGTTGAATTACGTTAA
GCATGTAATAATTAACATGTAATGCATGACGTTATTTATGAGATGGGTTTTTATGATTAGAGTCCCGCAA
TTATACATTTAATACGCGATAGAAAACAAAATATAGCGCGCAAACTAGGATAAATTATCGCGCGCGGTGT
CATCTATGTTACTAGATCGGGAATTAAACTATCAGTGTTTGACAGGATATATTGGCGGGTAAACCTAAGA
GAAAAGAGCGTTTATTAGAATAACGGATATTTAAAAGGGCGTGAAAAGGTTTATCCGTTCGTCCATTTGT
ATGTGCATGCCAACCACAGGGTTCCCCTCGGGATCAAAGTACTTTGATCCAACCCCTCCGCTGCTATAGT
GCAGTCGGCTTCTGACGTTCAGTGCAGCCGTCTTCTGAAAACGACATGTCGCACAAGTCCTAAGTTACGC
GACAGGCTGCCGCCCTGCCCTTTTCCTGGCGTTTTCTTGTCGCGTGTTTTAGTCGCATAAAGTAGAATAC
TTGCGACTAGAACCGGAGACATTACGCCATGAACAAGAGCGCCGCCGCTGGCCTGCTGGGCTATGCCCGC
GTCAGCACCGACGACCAGGACTTGACCAACCAACGGGCCGAACTGCACGCGGCCGGCTGCACCAAGCTGT
TTTCCGAGAAGATCACCGGCACCAGGCGCGACCGCCCGGAGCTGGCCAGGATGCTTGACCACCTACGCCC
TGGCGACGTTGTGACAGTGACCAGGCTAGACCGCCTGGCCCGCAGCACCCGCGACCTACTGGACATTGCC
GAGCGCATCCAGGAGGCCGGCGCGGGCCTGCGTAGCCTGGCAGAGCCGTGGGCCGACACCACCACGCCGG
CCGGCCGCATGGTGTTGACCGTGTTCGCCGGCATTGCCGAGTTCGAGCGTTCCCTAATCATCGACCGCAC
CCGGAGCGGGCGCGAGGCCGCCAAGGCCCGAGGCGTGAAGTTTGGCCCCCGCCCTACCCTCACCCCGGCA
CAGATCGCGCACGCCCGCGAGCTGATCGACCAGGAAGGCCGCACCGTGAAAGAGGCGGCTGCACTGCTTG
GCGTGCATCGCTCGACCCTGTACCGCGCACTTGAGCGCAGCGAGGAAGTGACGCCCACCGAGGCCAGGCG
GCGCGGTGCCTTCCGTGAGGACGCATTGACCGAGGCCGACGCCCTGGCGGCCGCCGAGAATGAACGCCAA
GAGGAACAAGCATGAAACCGCACCAGGACGGCCAGGACGAACCGTTTTTCATTACCGAAGAGATCGAGGC
GGAGATGATCGCGGCCGGGTACGTGTTCGAGCCGCCCGCGCACGTCTCAACCGTGCGGCTGCATGAAATC
CTGGCCGGTTTGTCTGATGCCAAGCTGGCGGCCTGGCCGGCCAGCTTGGCCGCTGAAGAAACCGAGCGCC
GCCGTCTAAAAAGGTGATGTGTATTTGAGTAAAACAGCTTGCGTCATGCGGTCGCTGCGTATATGATGCG
ATGAGTAAATAAACAAATACGCAAGGGGAACGCATGAAGGTTATCGCTGTACTTAACCAGAAAGGCGGGT
CAGGCAAGACGACCATCGCAACCCATCTAGCCCGCGCCCTGCAACTCGCCGGGGCCGATGTTCTGTTAGT
CGATTCCGATCCCCAGGGCAGTGCCCGCGATTGGGCGGCCGTGCGGGAAGATCAACCGCTAACCGTTGTC
GGCATCGACCGCCCGACGATTGACCGCGACGTGAAGGCCATCGGCCGGCGCGACTTCGTAGTGATCGACG
GAGCGCCCCAGGCGGCGGACTTGGCTGTGTCCGCGATCAAGGCAGCCGACTTCGTGCTGATTCCGGTGCA
GCCAAGCCCTTACGACATATGGGCCACCGCCGACCTGGTGGAGCTGGTTAAGCAGCGCATTGAGGTCACG
GATGGAAGGCTACAAGCGGCCTTTGTCGTGTCGCGGGCGATCAAAGGCACGCGCATCGGCGGTGAGGTTG
CCGAGGCGCTGGCCGGGTACGAGCTGCCCATTCTTGAGTCCCGTATCACGCAGCGCGTGAGCTACCCAGG
CACTGCCGCCGCCGGCACAACCGTTCTTGAATCAGAACCCGAGGGCGACGCTGCCCGCGAGGTCCAGGCG
CTGGCCGCTGAAATTAAATCAAAACTCATTTGAGTTAATGAGGTAAAGAGAAAATGAGCAAAAGCACAAA
CACGCTAAGTGCCGGCCGTCCGAGCGCACGCAGCAGCAAGGCTGCAACGTTGGCCAGCCTGGCAGACACG
CCAGCCATGAAGCGGGTCAACTTTCAGTTGCCGGCGGAGGATCACACCAAGCTGAAGATGTACGCGGTAC
GCCAAGGCAAGACCATTACCGAGCTGCTATCTGAATACATCGCGCAGCTACCAGAGTAAATGAGCAAATG
AATAAATGAGTAGATGAATTTTAGCGGCTAAAGGAGGCGGCATGGAAAATCAAGAACAACCAGGCACCGA
CGCCGTGGAATGCCCCATGTGTGGAGGAACGGGCGGTTGGCCAGGCGTAAGCGGCTGGGTTGTCTGCCGG
CCCTGCAATGGCACTGGAACCCCCAAGCCCGAGGAATCGGCGTGAGCGGTCGCAAACCATCCGGCCCGGT
ACAAATCGGCGCGGCGCTGGGTGATGACCTGGTGGAGAAGTTGAAGGCCGCGCAGGCCGCCCAGCGGCAA
CGCATCGAGGCAGAAGCACGCCCCGGTGAATCGTGGCAAGCGGCCGCTGATCGAATCCGCAAAGAATCCC
GGCAACCGCCGGCAGCCGGTGCGCCGTCGATTAGGAAGCCGCCCAAGGGCGACGAGCAACCAGATTTTTT
CGTTCCGATGCTCTATGACGTGGGCACCCGCGATAGTCGCAGCATCATGGACGTGGCCGTTTTCCGTCTG
TCGAAGCGTGACCGACGAGCTGGCGAGGTGATCCGCTACGAGCTTCCAGACGGGCACGTAGAGGTTTCCG
CAGGGCCGGCCGGCATGGCCAGTGTGTGGGATTACGACCTGGTACTGATGGCGGTTTCCCATCTAACCGA
ATCCATGAACCGATACCGGGAAGGGAAGGGAGACAAGCCCGGCCGCGTGTTCCGTCCACACGTTGCGGAC
GTACTCAAGTTCTGCCGGCGAGCCGATGGCGGAAAGCAGAAAGACGACCTGGTAGAAACCTGCATTCGGT
TAAACACCACGCACGTTGCCATGCAGCGTACGAAGAAGGCCAAGAACGGCCGCCTGGTGACGGTATCCGA
GGGTGAAGCCTTGATTAGCCGCTACAAGATCGTAAAGAGCGAAACCGGGCGGCCGGAGTACATCGAGATC
GAGCTAGCTGATTGGATGTACCGCGAGATCACAGAAGGCAAGAACCCGGACGTGCTGACGGTTCACCCCG
ATTACTTTTTGATCGATCCCGGCATCGGCCGTTTTCTCTACCGCCTGGCACGCCGCGCCGCAGGCAAGGC
AGAAGCCAGATGGTTGTTCAAGACGATCTACGAACGCAGTGGCAGCGCCGGAGAGTTCAAGAAGTTCTGT
TTCACCGTGCGCAAGCTGATCGGGTCAAATGACCTGCCGGAGTACGATTTGAAGGAGGAGGCGGGGCAGG
CTGGCCCGATCCTAGTCATGCGCTACCGCAACCTGATCGAGGGCGAAGCATCCGCCGGTTCCTAATGTAC
GGAGCAGATGCTAGGGCAAATTGCCCTAGCAGGGGAAAAAGGTCGAAAAGGTCTCTTTCCTGTGGATAGC
ACGTACATTGGGAACCCAAAGCCGTACATTGGGAACCGGAACCCGTACATTGGGAACCCAAAGCCGTACA
TTGGGAACCGGTCACACATGTAAGTGACTGATATAAAAGAGAAAAAAGGCGATTTTTCCGCCTAAAACTC
TTTAAAACTTATTAAAACTCTTAAAACCCGCCTGGCCTGTGCATAACTGTCTGGCCAGCGCACAGCCGAA
GAGCTGCAAAAAGCGCCTACCCTTCGGTCGCTGCGCTCCCTACGCCCCGCCGCTTCGCGTCGGCCTATCG
CGGCCGCTGGCCGCTCAAAAATGGCTGGCCTACGGCCAGGCAATCTACCAGGGCGCGGACAAGCCGCGCC
GTCGCCACTCGACCGCCGGCGCCCACATCAAGGCACCCTGCCTCGCGCGTTTCGGTGATGACGGTGAAAA
CCTCTGACACATGCAGCTCCCGGAGACGGTCACAGCTTGTCTGTAAGCGGATGCCGGGAGCAGACAAGCC
CGTCAGGGCGCGTCAGCGGGTGTTGGCGGGTGTCGGGGCGCAGCCATGACCCAGTCACGTAGCGATAGCG
GAGTGTATACTGGCTTAACTATGCGGCATCAGAGCAGATTGTACTGAGAGTGCACCATATGCGGTGTGAA
ATACCGCACAGATGCGTAAGGAGAAAATACCGCATCAGGCGCTCTTCCGCTTCCTCGCTCACTGACTCGC
TGCGCTCGGTCGTTCGGCTGCGGCGAGCGGTATCAGCTCACTCAAAGGCGGTAATACGGTTATCCACAGA
ATCAGGGGATAACGCAGGAAAGAACATGTGAGCAAAAGGCCAGCAAAAGGCCAGGAACCGTAAAAAGGCC
GCGTTGCTGGCGTTTTTCCATAGGCTCCGCCCCCCTGACGAGCATCACAAAAATCGACGCTCAAGTCAGA
GGTGGCGAAACCCGACAGGACTATAAAGATACCAGGCGTTTCCCCCTGGAAGCTCCCTCGTGCGCTCTCC
TGTTCCGACCCTGCCGCTTACCGGATACCTGTCCGCCTTTCTCCCTTCGGGAAGCGTGGCGCTTTCTCAT
AGCTCACGCTGTAGGTATCTCAGTTCGGTGTAGGTCGTTCGCTCCAAGCTGGGCTGTGTGCACGAACCCC
CCGTTCAGCCCGACCGCTGCGCCTTATCCGGTAACTATCGTCTTGAGTCCAACCCGGTAAGACACGACTT
ATCGCCACTGGCAGCAGCCACTGGTAACAGGATTAGCAGAGCGAGGTATGTAGGCGGTGCTACAGAGTTC
TTGAAGTGGTGGCCTAACTACGGCTACACTAGAAGGACAGTATTTGGTATCTGCGCTCTGCTGAAGCCAG
TTACCTTCGGAAAAAGAGTTGGTAGCTCTTGATCCGGCAAACAAACCACCGCTGGTAGCGGTGGTTTTTT
TGTTTGCAAGCAGCAGATTACGCGCAGAAAAAAAGGATCTCAAGAAGATCCTTTGATCTTTTCTACGGGG
TCTGACGCTCAGTGGAACGAAAACTCACGTTAAGGGATTTTGGTCATGCATTCTAGGTACTAAAACAATT
CATCCAGTAAAATATAATATTTTATTTTCTCCCAATCAGGCTTGATCCCCAGTAAGTCAAAAAATAGCTC
GACATACTGTTCTTCCCCGATATCCTCCCTGATCGACCGGACGCAGAAGGCAATGTCATACCACTTGTCC
GCCCTGCCGCTTCTCCCAAGATCAATAAAGCCACTTACTTTGCCATCTTTCACAAAGATGTTGCTGTCTC
CCAGGTCGCCGTGGGAAAAGACAAGTTCCTCTTCGGGCTTTTCCGTCTTTAAAAAATCATACAGCTCGCG
CGGATCTTTAAATGGAGTGTCTTCTTCCCAGTTTTCGCAATCCACATCGGCCAGATCGTTATTCAGTAAG
TAATCCAATTCGGCTAAGCGGCTGTCTAAGCTATTCGTATAGGGACAATCCGATATGTCGATGGAGTGAA
AGAGCCTGATGCACTCCGCATACAGCTCGATAATCTTTTCAGGGCTTTGTTCATCTTCATACTCTTCCGA
GCAAAGGACGCCATCGGCCTCACTCATGAGCAGATTGCTCCAGCCATCATGCCGTTCAAAGTGCAGGACC
TTTGGAACAGGCAGCTTTCCTTCCAGCCATAGCATCATGTCCTTTTCCCGTTCCACATCATAGGTGGTCC
CTTTATACCGGCTGTCCGTCATTTTTAAATATAGGTTTTCATTTTCTCCCACCAGCTTATATACCTTAGC
AGGAGACATTCCTTCCGTATCTTTTACGCAGCGGTATTTTTCGATCAGTTTTTTCAATTCCGGTGATATT
CTCATTTTAGCCATTTATTATTTCCTTCCTCTTTTCTACAGTATTTAAAGATACCCCAAGAAGCTAATTA
TAACAAGACGAACTCCAATTCACTGTTCCTTGCATTCTAAAACCTTAAATACCAGAAAACAGCTTTTTCA
AAGTTGTTTTCAAAGTTGGCGTATAACATAGTATCGACGGAGCCGATTTTGAAACCGCGGTGATCACAGG
CAGCAACGCTCTGTCATCGTTACAATCAACATGCTACCCTCCGCGAGATCATCCGTGTTTCAAACCCGGC
AGCTTAGTTGCCGTTCTTCCGAATAGCATCGGTAACATGAGCAAAGTCTGCCGCCTTACAACGGCTCTCC
CGCTGACGCCGTCCCGGACTGATGGGCTGCCTGTATCGAGTGGTGATTTTGTGCCGAGCTGCCGGTCGGG
GAGCTGTTGGCTGGCTGGTGGCAGGATATATTGTGGTGTAAACAAATTGACGCTTAGACAACTTAATAAC
ACATTGCGGACGTTTTTAATGTACTGAATTAACGCCGAATTAATTCGGGGGATCTGGATTTTAGTACTGG
ATTTTGGTTTTAGGAATTAGAAATTTTATTGATAGAAGTATTTTACAAATACAAATACATACTAAGGGTT
TCTTATATGCTCAACACATGAGCGAAACCCTATAGGAACCCTAATTCCCTTATCTGGGAACTACTCACAC
ATTATTATGGAGAAACTCGAGCTTGTCGATCGACAGATCCGGTCGGCATCTACTCTATTTCTTTGCCCTC
GGACGAGTGCTGGGGCGTCGGTTTCCACTATCGGCGAGTACTTCTACACAGCCATCGGTCCAGACGGCCG
CGCTTCTGCGGGCGATTTGTGTACGCCCGACAGTCCCGGCTCCGGATCGGACGATTGCGTCGCATCGACC
CTGCGCCCAAGCTGCATCATCGAAATTGCCGTCAACCAAGCTCTGATAGAGTTGGTCAAGACCAATGCGG
AGCATATACGCCCGGAGTCGTGGCGATCCTGCAAGCTCCGGATGCCTCCGCTCGAAGTAGCGCGTCTGCT
GCTCCATACAAGCCAACCACGGCCTCCAGAAGAAGATGTTGGCGACCTCGTATTGGGAATCCCCGAACAT
CGCCTCGCTCCAGTCAATGACCGCTGTTATGCGGCCATTGTCCGTCAGGACATTGTTGGAGCCGAAATCC
GCGTGCACGAGGTGCCGGACTTCGGGGCAGTCCTCGGCCCAAAGCATCAGCTCATCGAGAGCCTGCGCGA
CGGACGCACTGACGGTGTCGTCCATCACAGTTTGCCAGTGATACACATGGGGATCAGCAATCGCGCATAT
GAAATCACGCCATGTAGTGTATTGACCGATTCCTTGCGGTCCGAATGGGCCGAACCCGCTCGTCTGGCTA
AGATCGGCCGCAGCGATCGCATCCATAGCCTCCGCGACCGGTTGTAGAACAGCGGGCAGTTCGGTTTCAG
GCAGGTCTTGCAACGTGACACCCTGTGCACGGCGGGAGATGCAATAGGTCAGGCTCTCGCTAAACTCCCC
AATGTCAAGCACTTCCGGAATCGGGAGCGCGGCCGATGCAAAGTGCCGATAAACATAACGATCTTTGTAG
AAACCATCGGCGCAGCTATTTACCCGCAGGACATATCCACGCCCTCCTACATCGAAGCTGAAAGCACGAG
ATTCTTCGCCCTCCGAGAGCTGCATCAGGTCGGAGACGCTGTCGAACTTTTCGATCAGAAACTTCTCGAC
AGACGTCGCGGTGAGTTCAGGCTTTTTCATATCTCATTGCCCCCCGGGATCTGCGAAAGCTCGAGAGAGA
TAGATTTGTAGAGAGAGACTGGTGATTTCAGCGTGTCCTCTCCAAATGAAATGAACTTCCTTATATAGAG
GAAGGTCTTGCGAAGGATAGTGGGATTGTGCGTCATCCCTTACGTCAGTGGAGATATCACATCAATCCAC
TTGCTTTGAAGACGTGGTTGGAACGTCTTCTTTTTCCACGATGCTCCTCGTGGGTGGGGGTCCATCTTTG
GGACCACTGTCGGCAGAGGCATCTTGAACGATAGCCTTTCCTTTATCGCAATGATGGCATTTGTAGGTGC
CACCTTCCTTTTCTACTGTCCTTTTGATGAAGTGACAGATAGCTGGGCAATGGAATCCGAGGAGGTTTCC
CGATATTACCCTTTGTTGAAAAGTCTCAATAGCCCTTTGGTCTTCTGAGACTGTATCTTTGATATTCTTG
GAGTAGACGAGAGTGTCGTGCTCCACCATGTTATCACATCAATCCACTTGCTTTGAAGACGTGGTTGGAA
CGTCTTCTTTTTCCACGATGCTCCTCGTGGGTGGGGGTCCATCTTTGGGACCACTGTCGGCAGAGGCATC
TTGAACGATAGCCTTTCCTTTATCGCAATGATGGCATTTGTAGGTGCCACCTTCCTTTTCTACTGTCCTT
TTGATGAAGTGACAGATAGCTGGGCAATGGAATCCGAGGAGGTTTCCCGATATTACCCTTTGTTGAAAAG
TCTCAATAGCCCTTTGGTCTTCTGAGACTGTATCTTTGATATTCTTGGAGTAGACGAGAGTGTCGTGCTC
CACCATGTTGGCAAGCTGCTCTAGCCAATACGCAAACCGCCTCTCCCCGCGCGTTGGCCGATTCATTAAT
GCAGCTGGCACGACAGGTTTCCCGACTGGAAAGCGGGCAGTGAGCGCAACGCAATTAATGTGAGTTAGCT
CACTCATTAGGCACCCCAGGCTTTACACTTTATGCTTCCGGCTCGTATGTTGTGTGGAATTGTGAGCGGA
TAACAATTTCACACAGGAAACAGCTATGACCATGATTACGAATTCGAGCTCGGTACCCGGGGATCCTCTA
GAGTCGACCTGCAGGCATGCAAGCTTGGCACTGGCCGTCGTTTTACAACGTCGTGACTGGGAAAACCCTG
GCGTTACCCAACTTAATCGCCTTGCAGCACATCCCCCTTTCGCCAGCTGGCGTAATAGCGAAGAGGCCCG
CACCGATCGCCCTTCCCAACAGTTGCGCAGCCTGAATGGCGAATGCTAGAGCAGCTTGAGCTTGGATCAG
ATTGTCGTTTCCCGCCTTCAGTTTAGCTTCATGGAGTCAAAGATTCAAATAGAGGACCTAACAGAACTCG
CCGTAAAGACTGGCGAACAGTTCATACAGAGTCTCTTACGACTCAATGACAAGAAGAAAATCTTCGTCAA
CATGGTGGAGCACGACACACTTGTCTACTCCAAAAATATCAAAGATACAGTCTCAGAAGACCAAAGGGCA
ATTGAGACTTTTCAACAAAGGGTAATATCCGGAAACCTCCTCGGATTCCATTGCCCAGCTATCTGTCACT
TTATTGTGAAGATAGTGGAAAAGGAAGGTGGCTCCTACAAATGCCATCATTGCGATAAAGGAAAGGCCAT
CGTTGAAGATGCCTCTGCCGACAGTGGTCCCAAAGATGGACCCCCACCCACGAGGAGCATCGTGGAAAAA
GAAGACGTTCCAACCACGTCTTCAAAGCAAGTGGATTGATGTGATATCTCCACTGACGTAAGGGATGACG
CACAATCCCACTATCCTTCGCAAGACCCTTCCTCTATATAAGGAAGTTCATTTCATTTGGAGAGAACACG
GGGGACTCTTGACCATGGTA
