>Addgene plasmid #84234 | Osa-pCAMBIA-1301-STTM1861 | addgene partial sequence | sequence record 174457 | Addgene Partial NGS Result
TGAGACTTTTCAACAAAGGGTAATTTCGGGAAACCTCCTCGGATTCCATTGCCCAGCTACCTGTCACCTC
ATCGAAAGGACAGTAGAAAAGGAAGGTGGCTCCTACAAATGCCATCATCGCGATAAAGGAAAGGCTATCA
TTCAAGATGCCTCTGCCGACAGTGGTCCCAAAGATGGACCCCCACCCACGAGGAGCATCGTGGAAAAAGA
AGACGTTCCAACCACGTCTTCAAAGCAAGTGGATTGATGTGACATCTCCACTGACATAAGGGATGACGCA
CAACCCCACTATCCTTCGCAAGACCCTTCCTCTATATAAGGAAGTTCATTTCATTTGGAGAGGACAGCCC
AAGCTTGGTACCCTCAGTTCCTGCCTACTCAAGATCGGTTGTTGTTGTTATGGTCTAATTTAAATATGGT
CTAAAGAAGAAGAATCTCAGTTCCTGCCTACTCAAGATCGGGATCCACTAGTGAATTCGGTACGCTGAAA
TCACCAGTCTCTCTCTACAAATCTATCTCTCTCTATTTTCTCCATAAATAATGTGTGAGTAGTTTCCCGA
TAAGGGAAATTAGGGTTCTTATAGGGTTTCGCTCATGTGTTGAGCATATAAGAGACCCTTAGTATGTATT
TGTATTTGTAAAATACTTCTATCAATAAAATTTCTAATTCCTAAAACCAAAATCCAGTACTAAAATCCAG
ATCTCCTAAAGTCCCTATAGATCTTTGTCGTGAATATAAACCAGACACGAGACGACTAGACCTGGAGCCC
AGACGCCGTTCGAAGCTAGAAGTACCGCTTAGGCAGGAGGCCGTTAGGGAAAAGATGCTAAGGCAGGGTT
GGTTACGTTGACTCCCCCGTAGGTTTGGTTTAAATATGATGAAGTGGACGGAAGGAAGGAGGAAGACAAG
GAAGGATAAGGTTGCAGGCCCTGTGCAAGGTAAGAAGATGGAAATTTGATAGAGGTACGCTACTATACTT
ATACTATACGCTAAGGGAATGATTGTATTTATACCCTATACCCCCTAATAACCCCTTATCAATTTAAGAA
ATAATCCGCATAAGCCCCCGCTTAAAAATTGGTATCAGAGCCATGAATAGGTCTATGACCAAAACTCAAG
AGGATAAAACCTCACCAAAATACGAAAGAGTCCTTAACTCTAAAGATAAAAGATCTTTCAAGATCAAAAC
TAGTTCCCTCACACCGGTGACGGGGATCGCATGCGACCTCTAGACCATCACATTGGAGCTTCAGCTGCTC
GAGTTCTATAGTGTCACCTAAATCGTATGTGTATGATACATAAGGTTATGTATTAATTGTAGCCGCGTTC
TAACGTCGACAGGCCTGTACCAATTACGCCCCGCCCTGCCACTCATCGCAGTACTGTTGTAATTCATTAA
GCATTCTGCCGACATGGAAGCCATCACAAACGGCATGATGAACCTGAATCGCCAGCGGCATCAGCACCTT
GTCGCCTTGCGTATAATATTTGCCCATGGTGAAAACGGGGGCGAAGAAGTTGTCCATATTGGCCACGTTT
AAATCAAAACTGGTGAAACTCACCCAGGGATTGGCTGAGACGAAAAACATATTCTCAATAAACCCTTTAG
GGAAATAGGCCAGGTTTTCACCGTAACACGCCACATCTTGCGAATATATGTGTAGAAACTGCCGGAAATC
GTCGTGGTATTCACTCCAGAGCGATGAAAACGTTTCAGTTTGCTCATGGAAAACGGTGTAACAAGGGTGA
ACACTATCCCATATTACCAGCTCACCGTCTTTCATTGCCATACGGAACTCCGGATGAGCATTCATCAGGC
GGGCAAGAATGTGAATAAAGGCCGGATAAAACTTGTGCTTATTTTTCTTTACGGTCTTTAAAAAGGCCGT
AATATCCAGCTGAACGGTCTGGTTATAGGTACATTGAGCAACTGACTGAAATGCCTCAAAATGTTCTTTA
CGATGCCATTGGGATATATCAACGGTGGTATATCCAGTGATTTCTTTCTCCATTTTAGCTTCCTTAGCTC
CTGAAAATCTCGATAACTCATTAAAACTTATCGATGATAAGCTGTCAAACATGAGAATTTAGCCCGCCTA
ATGAGCGGGCTTTTTGCTGTGATCCGCGTTGCTGGCGTTTTTCCATAGGCTCCGCCCCCCTGACGAGCAT
CACAAAAATCGACGCTCAAGTCAGAGGTGGCGAAACCCGACAGGACTATAAAGATACCAGGCGTTTCCCC
CCTGGAAGCTCCCTCGTGCGCTCTCCTGTTCCGACCCTGCCGCTTACCGGATACCTGTCCGCCTTTCTTA
ATTAACTGCAGGCATGCAAGCTTGGCACTGGCCGTCGTTTTACAACGTCGTGACTGGGAAAACCCTGGCG
TTACCCAACTTAATCGCCTTGCAGCACATCCCCCTTTCGCCAGCTGGCGTAATAGCGAAGAGGCCCGCAC
CGATCGCCCTTCCCAACAGTTGCGCAGCCTGAATGGCGAATGCTAGAGCAGCTTGAGCTTGGATCAGATT
GTCGTTTCCCGCCTTCAGTTTAGCTTCATGGAGTCAAAGATTCAAATAGAGGACCTAACAGAACTCGCCG
TAAAGACTGGCGAACAGTTCATACAGAGTCTCTTACGACTCAATGACAAGAAGAAAATCTTCGTCAACAT
GGTGGAGCACGACACACTTGTCTACTCCAAAAATATCAAAGATACAGTCTCAGAAGACCAAAGGGCAATT
GAGACTTTTCAACAAAGGGTAATATCCGGAAACCTCCTCGGATTCCATTGCCCAGCTATCTGTCACTTTA
TTGTGAAGATAGTGGAAAAGGAAGGTGGCTCCTACAAATGCCATCATTGCGATAAAGGAAAGGCCATCGT
TGAAGATGCCTCTGCCGACAGTGGTCCCAAAGATGGACCCCCACCCACGAGGAGCATCGTGGAAAAAGAA
GACGTTCCAACCACGTCTTCAAAGCAAGTGGATTGATGTGATATCTCCACTGACGTAAGGGATGACGCAC
AATCCCACTATCCTTCGCAAGACCCTTCCTCTATATAAGGAAGTTCATTTCATTTGGAGAGAACACGGGG
GACTCTTGACCATGGTAGATCTGAGGGTAAATTTCTAGTTTTTCTCCTTCATTTTCTTGGTTAGGACCCT
TTTCTCTTTTTATTTTTTTGAGCTTTGATCTTTCTTTAAACTGATCTATTTTTTAATTGATTGGTTATGG
TGTAAATATTACATAGCTTTAACTGATAATCTGATTACTTTATTTCGTGTGTCTATGATGATGATGATAG
TTACAGAACCGACGACTCGTCCGTCCTGTAGAAACCCCAACCCGTGAAATCAAAAAACTCGACGGCCTGT
GGGCATTCAGTCTGGATCGCGAAAACTGTGGAATTGATCAGCGTTGGTGGGAAAGCGCGTTACAAGAAAG
CCGGGCAATTGCTGTGCCAGGCAGTTTTAACGATCAGTTCGCCGATGCAGATATTCGTAATTATGCGGGC
AACGTCTGGTATCAGCGCGAAGTCTTTATACCGAAAGGTTGGGCAGGCCAGCGTATCGTGCTGCGTTTCG
ATGCGGTCACTCATTACGGCAAAGTGTGGGTCAATAATCAGGAAGTGATGGAGCATCAGGGCGGCTATAC
GCCATTTGAAGCCGATGTCACGCCGTATGTTATTGCCGGGAAAAGTGTACGTATCACCGTTTGTGTGAAC
AACGAACTGAACTGGCAGACTATCCCGCCGGGAATGGTGATTACCGACGAAAACGGCAAGAAAAAGCAGT
CTTACTTCCATGATTTCTTTAACTATGCCGGAATCCATCGCAGCGTAATGCTCTACACCACGCCGAACAC
CTGGGTGGACGATATCACCGTGGTGACGCATGTCGCGCAAGACTGTAACCACGCGTCTGTTGACTGGCAG
GTGGTGGCCAATGGTGATGTCAGCGTTGAACTGCGTGATGCGGATCAACAGGTGGTTGCAACTGGACAAG
GCACTAGCGGGACTTTGCAAGTGGTGAATCCGCACCTCTGGCAACCGGGTGAAGGTTATCTCTATGAACT
GTGCGTCACAGCCAAAAGCCAGACAGAGTGTGATATCTACCCGCTTCGCGTCGGCATCCGGTCAGTGGCA
GTGAAGGGCGAACAGTTCCTGATTAACCACAAACCGTTCTACTTTACTGGCTTTGGTCGTCATGAAGATG
CGGACTTGCGTGGCAAAGGATTCGATAACGTGCTGATGGTGCACGACCACGCATTAATGGACTGGATTGG
GGCCAACTCCTACCGTACCTCGCATTACCCTTACGCTGAAGAGATGCTCGACTGGGCAGATGAACATGGC
ATCGTGGTGATTGATGAAACTGCTGCTGTCGGCTTTAACCTCTCTTTAGGCATTGGTTTCGAAGCGGGCA
ACAAGCCGAAAGAACTGTACAGCGAAGAGGCAGTCAACGGGGAAACTCAGCAAGCGCACTTACAGGCGAT
TAAAGAGCTGATAGCGCGTGACAAAAACCACCCAAGCGTGGTGATGTGGAGTATTGCCAACGAACCGGAT
ACCCGTCCGCAAGGTGCACGGGAATATTTCGCGCCACTGGCGGAAGCAACGCGTAAACTCGACCCGACGC
GTCCGATCACCTGCGTCAATGTAATGTTCTGCGACGCTCACACCGATACCATCAGCGATCTCTTTGATGT
GCTGTGCCTGAACCGTTATTACGGATGGTATGTCCAAAGCGGCGATTTGGAAACGGCAGAGAAGGTACTG
GAAAAAGAACTTCTGGCCTGGCAGGAGAAACTGCATCAGCCGATTATCATCACCGAATACGGCGTGGATA
CGTTAGCCGGGCTGCACTCAATGTACACCGACATGTGGAGTGAAGAGTATCAGTGTGCATGGCTGGATAT
GTATCACCGCGTCTTTGATCGCGTCAGCGCCGTCGTCGGTGAACAGGTATGGAATTTCGCCGATTTTGCG
ACCTCGCAAGGCATATTGCGCGTTGGCGGTAACAAGAAAGGGATCTTCACTCGCGACCGCAAACCGAAGT
CGGCGGCTTTTCTGCTGCAAAAACGCTGGACTGGCATGAACTTCGGTGAAAAACCGCAGCAGGGAGGCAA
ACAAGCTAGCCACCACCACCACCACCACGTGTGAATTACAGGTGACCAGCTCGAATTTCCCCGATCGTTC
AAACATTTGGCAATAAAGTTTCTTAAGATTGAATCCTGTTGCCGGTCTTGCGATGATTATCATATAATTT
CTGTTGAATTACGTTAAGCATGTAATAATTAACATGTAATGCATGACGTTATTTATGAGATGGGTTTTTA
TGATTAGAGTCCCGCAATTATACATTTAATACGCGATAGAAAACAAAATATAGCGCGCAAACTAGGATAA
ATTATCGCGCGCGGTGTCATCTATGTTACTAGATCGGGAATTAAACTATCAGTGTTTGACAGGATATATT
GGCGGGTAAACCTAAGAGAAAAGAGCGTTTATTAGAATAATCGGATATTTAAAAGGGCGTGAAAAGGTTT
ATCCGTTCGTCCATTTGTATGTGCATGCCAACCACAGGGTTCCCCTCGGGATCAAAGTACTTTGATCCAA
CCCCTCCGCTGCTATAGTGCAGTCGGCTTCTGACGTTCAGTGCAGCCGTCTTCTGAAAACGACATGTCGC
ACAAGTCCTAAGTTACGCGACAGGCTGCCGCCCTGCCCTTTTCCTGGCGTTTTCTTGTCGCGTGTTTTAG
TCGCATAAAGTAGAATACTTGCGACTAGAACCGGAGACATTACGCCATGAACAAGAGCGCCGCCGCTGGC
CTGCTGGGCTATGCCCGCGTCAGCACCGACGACCAGGACTTGACCAACCAACGGGCCGAACTGCACGCGG
CCGGCTGCACCAAGCTGTTTTCCGAGAAGATCACCGGCACCAGGCGCGACCGCCCGGAGCTGGCCAGGAT
GCTTGACCACCTACGCCCTGGCGACGTTGTGACAGTGACCAGGCTAGACCGCCTGGCCCGCAGCACCCGC
GACCTACTGGACATTGCCGAGCGCATCCAGGAGGCCGGCGCGGGCCTGCGTAGCCTGGCAGAGCCGTGGG
CCGACACCACCACGCCGGCCGGCCGCATGGTGTTGACCGTGTTCGCCGGCATTGCCGAGTTCGAGCGTTC
CCTAATCATCGACCGCACCCGGAGCGGGCGCGAGGCCGCCAAGGCCCGAGGCGTGAAGTTTGGCCCCCGC
CCTACCCTCACCCCGGCACAGATCGCGCACGCCCGCGAGCTGATCGACCAGGAAGGCCGCACCGTGAAAG
AGGCGGCTGCACTGCTTGGCGTGCATCGCTCGACCCTGTACCGCGCACTTGAGCGCAGCGAGGAAGTGAC
GCCCACCGAGGCCAGGCGGCGCGGTGCCTTCCGTGAGGACGCATTGACCGAGGCCGACGCCCTGGCGGCC
GCCGAGAATGAACGCCAAGAGGAACAAGCATGAAACCGCACCAGGACGGCCAGGACGAACCGTTTTTCAT
TACCGAAGAGATCGAGGCGGAGATGATCGCGGCCGGGTACGTGTTCGAGCCGCCCGCGCACGTCTCAACC
GTGCGGCTGCATGAAATCCTGGCCGGTTTGTCTGATGCCAAGCTGGCGGCCTGGCCGGCCAGCTTGGCCG
CTGAAGAAACCGAGCGCCGCCGTCTAAAAAGGTGATGTGTATTTGAGTAAAACAGCTTGCGTCATGCGGT
CGCTGCGTATATGATGCGATGAGTAAATAAACAAATACGCAAGGGGAACGCATGAAGGTTATCGCTGTAC
TTAACCAGAAAGGCGGGTCAGGCAAGACGACCATCGCAACCCATCTAGCCCGCGCCCTGCAACTCGCCGG
GGCCGATGTTCTGTTAGTCGATTCCGATCCCCAGGGCAGTGCCCGCGATTGGGCGGCCGTGCGGGAAGAT
CAACCGCTAACCGTTGTCGGCATCGACCGCCCGACGATTGACCGCGACGTGAAGGCCATCGGCCGGCGCG
ACTTCGTAGTGATCGACGGAGCGCCCCAGGCGGCGGACTTGGCTGTGTCCGCGATCAAGGCAGCCGACTT
CGTGCTGATTCCGGTGCAGCCAAGCCCTTACGACATATGGGCCACCGCCGACCTGGTGGAGCTGGTTAAG
CAGCGCATTGAGGTCACGGATGGAAGGCTACAAGCGGCCTTTGTCGTGTCGCGGGCGATCAAAGGCACGC
GCATCGGCGGTGAGGTTGCCGAGGCGCTGGCCGGGTACGAGCTGCCCATTCTTGAGTCCCGTATCACGCA
GCGCGTGAGCTACCCAGGCACTGCCGCCGCCGGCACAACCGTTCTTGAATCAGAACCCGAGGGCGACGCT
GCCCGCGAGGTCCAGGCGCTGGCCGCTGAAATTAAATCAAAACTCATTTGAGTTAATGAGGTAAAGAGAA
AATGAGCAAAAGCACAAACACGCTAAGTGCCGGCCGTCCGAGCGCACGCAGCAGCAAGGCTGCAACGTTG
GCCAGCCTGGCAGACACGCCAGCCATGAAGCGGGTCAACTTTCAGTTGCCGGCGGAGGATCACACCAAGC
TGAAGATGTACGCGGTACGCCAAGGCAAGACCATTACCGAGCTGCTATCTGAATACATCGCGCAGCTACC
AGAGTAAATGAGCAAATGAATAAATGAGTAGATGAATTTTAGCGGCTAAAGGAGGCGGCATGGAAAATCA
AGAACAACCAGGCACCGACGCCGTGGAATGCCCCATGTGTGGAGGAACGGGCGGTTGGCCAGGCGTAAGC
GGCTGGGTTGCCTGCCGGCCCTGCAATGGCACTGGAACCCCCAAGCCCGAGGAATCGGCGTGAGCGGTCG
CAAACCATCCGGCCCGGTACAAATCGGCGCGGCGCTGGGTGATGACCTGGTGGAGAAGTTGAAGGCCGCG
CAGGCCGCCCAGCGGCAACGCATCGAGGCAGAAGCACGCCCCGGTGAATCGTGGCAAGCGGCCGCTGATC
GAATCCGCAAAGAATCCCGGCAACCGCCGGCAGCCGGTGCGCCGTCGATTAGGAAGCCGCCCAAGGGCGA
CGAGCAACCAGATTTTTTCGTTCCGATGCTCTATGACGTGGGCACCCGCGATAGTCGCAGCATCATGGAC
GTGGCCGTTTTCCGTCTGTCGAAGCGTGACCGACGAGCTGGCGAGGTGATCCGCTACGAGCTTCCAGACG
GGCACGTAGAGGTTTCCGCAGGGCCGGCCGGCATGGCCAGTGTGTGGGATTACGACCTGGTACTGATGGC
GGTTTCCCATCTAACCGAATCCATGAACCGATACCGGGAAGGGAAGGGAGACAAGCCCGGCCGCGTGTTC
CGTCCACACGTTGCGGACGTACTCAAGTTCTGCCGGCGAGCCGATGGCGGAAAGCAGAAAGACGACCTGG
TAGAAACCTGCATTCGGTTAAACACCACGCACGTTGCCATGCAGCGTACGAAGAAGGCCAAGAACGGCCG
CCTGGTGACGGTATCCGAGGGTGAAGCCTTGATTAGCCGCTACAAGATCGTAAAGAGCGAAACCGGGCGG
CCGGAGTACATCGAGATCGAGCTAGCTGATTGGATGTACCGCGAGATCACAGAAGGCAAGAACCCGGACG
TGCTGACGGTTCACCCCGATTACTTTTTGATCGATCCCGGCATCGGCCGTTTTCTCTACCGCCTGGCACG
CCGCGCCGCAGGCAAGGCAGAAGCCAGATGGTTGTTCAAGACGATCTACGAACGCAGTGGCAGCGCCGGA
GAGTTCAAGAAGTTCTGTTTCACCGTGCGCAAGCTGATCGGGTCAAATGACCTGCCGGAGTACGATTTGA
AGGAGGAGGCGGGGCAGGCTGGCCCGATCCTAGTCATGCGCTACCGCAACCTGATCGAGGGCGAAGCATC
CGCCGGTTCCTAATGTACGGAGCAGATGCTAGGGCAAATTGCCCTAGCAGGGGAAAAAGGTCGAAAAGGT
CTCTTTCCTGTGGATAGCACGTACATTGGGAACCCAAAGCCGTACATTGGGAACCGGAACCCGTACATTG
GGAACCCAAAGCCGTACATTGGGAACCGGTCACACATGTAAGTGACTGATATAAAAGAGAAAAAAGGCGA
TTTTTCCGCCTAAAACTCTTTAAAACTTATTAAAACTCTTAAAACCCGCCTGGCCTGTGCATAACTGTCT
GGCCAGCGCACAGCCGAAGAGCTGCAAAAAGCGCCTACCCTTCGGTCGCTGCGCTCCCTACGCCCCGCCG
CTTCGCGTCGGCCTATCGCGGCCGCTGGCCGCTCAAAAATGGCTGGCCTACGGCCAGGCAATCTACCAGG
GCGCGGACAAGCCGCGCCGTCGCCACTCGACCGCCGGCGCCCACATCAAGGCACCCTGCCTCGCGCGTTT
CGGTGATGACGGTGAAAACCTCTGACACATGCAGCTCCCGGAGACGGTCACAGCTTGTCTGTAAGCGGAT
GCCGGGAGCAGACAAGCCCGTCAGGGCGCGTCAGCGGGTGTTGGCGGGTGTCGGGGCGCAGCCATGACCC
AGTCACGTAGCGATAGCGGAGTGTATACTGGCTTAACTATGCGGCATCAGAGCAGATTGTACTGAGAGTG
CACCATATGCGGTGTGAAATACCGCACAGATGCGTAAGGAGAAAATACCGCATCAGGCGCTCTTCCGCTT
CCTCGCTCACTGACTCGCTGCGCTCGGTCGTTCGGCTGCGGCGAGCGGTATCAGCTCACTCAAAGGCGGT
AATACGGTTATCCACAGAATCAGGGGATAACGCAGGAAAGAACATGTGAGCAAAAGGCCAGCAAAAGGCC
AGGAACCGTAAAAAGGCCGCGTTGCTGGCGTTTTTCCATAGGCTCCGCCCCCCTGACGAGCATCACAAAA
ATCGACGCTCAAGTCAGAGGTGGCGAAACCCGACAGGACTATAAAGATACCAGGCGTTTCCCCCTGGAAG
CTCCCTCGTGCGCTCTCCTGTTCCGACCCTGCCGCTTACCGGATACCTGTCCGCCTTTCTCCCTTCGGGA
AGCGTGGCGCTTTCTCATAGCTCACGCTGTAGGTATCTCAGTTCGGTGTAGGTCGTTCGCTCCAAGCTGG
GCTGTGTGCACGAACCCCCCGTTCAGCCCGACCGCTGCGCCTTATCCGGTAACTATCGTCTTGAGTCCAA
CCCGGTAAGACACGACTTATCGCCACTGGCAGCAGCCACTGGTAACAGGATTAGCAGAGCGAGGTATGTA
GGCGGTGCTACAGAGTTCTTGAAGTGGTGGCCTAACTACGGCTACACTAGAAGGACAGTATTTGGTATCT
GCGCTCTGCTGAAGCCAGTTACCTTCGGAAAAAGAGTTGGTAGCTCTTGATCCGGCAAACAAACCACCGC
TGGTAGCGGTGGTTTTTTTGTTTGCAAGCAGCAGATTACGCGCAGAAAAAAAGGATCTCAAGAAGATCCT
TTGATCTTTTCTACGGGGTCTGACGCTCAGTGGAACGAAAACTCACGTTAAGGGATTTTGGTCATGCATT
CTAGGTACTAAAACAATTCATCCAGTAAAATATAATATTTTATTTTCTCCCAATCAGGCTTGATCCCCAG
TAAGTCAAAAAATAGCTCGACATACTGTTCTTCCCCGATATCCTCCCTGATCGACCGGACGCAGAAGGCA
ATGTCATACCACTTGTCCGCCCTGCCGCTTCTCCCAAGATCAATAAAGCCACTTACTTTGCCATCTTTCA
CAAAGATGTTGCTGTCTCCCAGGTCGCCGTGGGAAAAGACAAGTTCCTCTTCGGGCTTTTCCGTCTTTAA
AAAATCATACAGCTCGCGCGGATCTTTAAATGGAGTGTCTTCTTCCCAGTTTTCGCAATCCACATCGGCC
AGATCGTTATTCAGTAAGTAATCCAATTCGGCTAAGCGGCTGTCTAAGCTATTCGTATAGGGACAATCCG
ATATGTCGATGGAGTGAAAGAGCCTGATGCACTCCGCATACAGCTCGATAATCTTTTCAGGGCTTTGTTC
ATCTTCATACTCTTCCGAGCAAAGGACGCCATCGGCCTCACTCATGAGCAGATTGCTCCAGCCATCATGC
CGTTCAAAGTGCAGGACCTTTGGAACAGGCAGCTTTCCTTCCAGCCATAGCATCATGTCCTTTTCCCGTT
CCACATCATAGGTGGTCCCTTTATACCGGCTGTCCGTCATTTTTAAATATAGGTTTTCATTTTCTCCCAC
CAGCTTATATACCTTAGCAGGAGACATTCCTTCCGTATCTTTTACGCAGCGGTATTTTTCGATCAGTTTT
TTCAATTCCGGTGATATTCTCATTTTAGCCATTTATTATTTCCTTCCTCTTTTCTACAGTATTTAAAGAT
ACCCCAAGAAGCTAATTATAACAAGACGAACTCCAATTCACTGTTCCTTGCATTCTAAAACCTTAAATAC
CAGAAAACAGCTTTTTCAAAGTTGTTTTCAAAGTTGGCGTATAACATAGTATCGACGGAGCCGATTTTGA
AACCGCGGTGATCACAGGCAGCAACGCTCTGTCATCGTTACAATCAACATGCTACCCTCCGCGAGATCAT
CCGTGTTTCAAACCCGGCAGCTTAGTTGCCGTTCTTCCGAATAGCATCGGTAACATGAGCAAAGTCTGCC
GCCTTACAACGGCTCTCCCGCTGACGCCGTCCCGGACTGATGGGCTGCCTGTATCGAGTGGTGATTTTGT
GCCGAGCTGCCGGTCGGGGAGCTGTTGGCTGGCTGGTGGCAGGATATATTGTGGTGTAAACAAATTGACG
CTTAGACAACTTAATAACACATTGCGGACGTTTTTAATGTACTGAATTAACGCCGAATTAATTCGGGGGA
TCTGGATTTTAGTACTGGATTTTGGTTTTAGGAATTAGAAATTTTATTGATAGAAGTATTTTACAAATAC
AAATACATACTAAGGGTTTCTTATATGCTCAACACATGAGCGAAACCCTATAGGAACCCTAATTCCCTTA
TCTGGGAACTACTCACACATTATTATGGAGAAACTCGAGCTTGTCGATCGACAGATCCCGGTCGGCATCT
ACTCTATTTCTTTGCCCTCGGACGAGTGCTGGGGCGTCGGTTTCCACTATCGGCGAGTACTTCTACACAG
CCATCGGTCCAGACGGCCGCGCTTCTGCGGGCGATTTGTGTACGCCCGACAGTCCCGGCTCCGGATCGGA
CGATTGCGTCGCATCGACCCTGCGCCCAAGCTGCATCATCGAAATTGCCGTCAACCAAGCTCTGATAGAG
TTGGTCAAGACCAATGCGGAGCATATACGCCCGGAGTCGTGGCGATCCTGCAAGCTCCGGATGCCTCCGC
TCGAAGTAGCGCGTCTGCTGCTCCATACAAGCCAACCACGGCCTCCAGAAGAAGATGTTGGCGACCTCGT
ATTGGGAATCCCCGAACATCGCCTCGCTCCAGTCAATGACCGCTGTTATGCGGCCATTGTCCGTCAGGAC
ATTGTTGGAGCCGAAATCCGCGTGCACGAGGTGCCGGACTTCGGGGCAGTCCTCGGCCCAAAGCATCAGC
TCATCGAGAGCCTGCGCGACGGACGCACTGACGGTGTCGTCCATCACAGTTTGCCAGTGATACACATGGG
GATCAGCAATCGCGCATATGAAATCACGCCATGTAGTGTATTGACCGATTCCTTGCGGTCCGAATGGGCC
GAACCCGCTCGTCTGGCTAAGATCGGCCGCAGCGATCGCATCCATAGCCTCCGCGACCGGTTGTAGAACA
GCGGGCAGTTCGGTTTCAGGCAGGTCTTGCAACGTGACACCCTGTGAACGGCGGGAGATGCAATAGGTCA
GGCTCTCGCTAAACTCCCCAATGTCAAGCACTTCCGGAATCGGGAGCGCGGCCGATGCAAAGTGCCGATA
AACATAACGATCTTTGTAGAAACCATCGGCGCAGCTATTTACCCGCAGGACATATCCACGCCCTCCTACA
TCGAAGCTGAAAGCACGAGATTCTTCGCCCTCCGAGAGCTGCATCAGGTCGGAGACGCTGTCGAACTTTT
CGATCAGAAACTTCTCGACAGACGTCGCGGTGAGTTCAGGCTTTTTCATATCTCATTGCCCCCCGGATCT
GCGAAAGCTCGAGAGAGATAGATTTGTAGAGAGAGACTGGTGATTTCAGCGTGTCCTCTCCAAATGAAAT
GAACTTCCTTATATAGAGGAAGGGTCTTGCGAAGGATAGTGGGATTGTGCGTCATCCCTTACGTCAGTGG
AGATATCACATCAATCCACTTGCTTTGAAGACGTGGTTGGAACGTCTTCTTTTTCCACGATGCTCCTCGT
GGGTGGGGGTCCATCTTTGGGACCACTGTCGGCAGAGGCATCTTGAACGATAGCCTTTCCTTTATCGCAA
TGATGGCATTTGTAGGTGCCACCTTCCTTTTCTACTGTCCTTTTGATGAAGTGACAGATAGCTGGGCAAT
GGAATCCGAGGAGGTTTCCCGATATTACCCTTTGTTGAAAAGTCTCAATAGCCCTTTGGTCTTCTGAGAC
TGTATCTTTGATATTCTTGGAGTAGACGAGAGTGTCGTGCTCCACCATGTTCACATCAATCCACTTGCTT
TGAAGACGTGGTTGGAACGTCTTCTTTTTCCACGATGCTCCTCGTGGGTGGGGGTCCATCTTTGGGACCA
CTGTCGGCAGAGGCATCTTGAACGATAGCCTTTCCTTTATCGCAATGATGGCATTTGTAGGTGCCACCTT
CCTTTTCTACTGTCCTTTTGATGAAGTGACAGATAGCTGGGCAATGGAATCCGAGGAGGTTTCCCGATAT
TACCCTTTGTTGAAAAGTCTCA
