>Addgene plasmid #84234 | Osa-pCAMBIA-1301-STTM1861 | depositor partial sequence | sequence record 174458 | STTM1861
CATTTGGAGAGGACAGCCCAAGCTTGGTACCCTCAGTTCCTGCCTACTCAAGATCGGTTGTTGTTGTTAT
GGTCTAATTTAAATATGGTCTAAAGAAGAAGAATCTCAGTTCCTGCCTACTCAAGATCGGGATCCACTAG
TGAATTCGGTACGCTGAAATCACCAG
